Addgene plasmid #145582: pGBW-m4046761
Purpose: Bacterial Expression plasmid for SARS-CoV-2 nsp11
Depositing lab: Ginkgo Bioworks & Benjie Chen. Depositing organization: Ginkgo Bioworks.
Backbone
  Vector backbone: ori-013 - marker | cmR
  Backbone size w/o insert (bp): 1462
  Vector type: Bacterial Expression
Growth in bacteria
  Bacterial resistance: Chloramphenicol, 25 μg/mL
  Growth temperature: 30°C
  Growth strain: DH5alpha
  Copy number: High Copy
Gene/Insert
  Gene/Insert name: SARS-CoV-2 nsp11
  Species: Escherichia coli str. K-12 substr. MG1655; Severe acute respiratory syndrome coronavirus 2
  Insert size (bp): 32
  Mutation: wt
  Entrez Gene: ORF1ab (a.k.a. GU280_gp01)
  Promoter: Promoter | pT7 ; Operator | lacO ; RBS | T7_rbs ; Start Codon | ATG
  Tag / fusion protein: Cleavable TEV;FLAG_2 (C terminal on backbone)
  Cloning method: Unknown
Resource information
  A portion of this plasmid was derived from a plasmid made by: GinkgoBioworks
Depositor comments: NCBI Reference Sequence: YP_009725312.1
How to cite: pGBW-m4046761 was a gift from Ginkgo Bioworks & Benjie Chen (Addgene plasmid # 145582 ; http://n2t.net/addgene:145582 ; RRID:Addgene_145582)
