[The description below was written by a language model from this plasmid's Addgene catalogue record and pLannotate feature annotations shown in this document.]
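Description:
pGBW-m4046761 is a very compact bacterial expression plasmid (about 1.8 kb in the deposited full sequence) built on a minimal synthetic backbone consisting of little more than a high-copy ColE1/pUC-type origin of replication and a chloramphenicol resistance cassette, in which the cat gene is driven by its own cat promoter. It is propagated in standard E. coli cloning strains such as DH5alpha under chloramphenicol selection. A lambda t0 terminator is annotated downstream of the cat gene, near the end of the numbered sequence and just before the T7 promoter on the circular map.

The payload is the wild-type coding sequence for SARS-CoV-2 nsp11, a very short peptide derived from the ORF1ab region of the viral genome; the insert is recorded as only 32 bp. Expression is controlled by a T7 promoter immediately followed by a lac operator, so transcription requires a host supplying T7 RNA polymerase and is repressed by LacI until relieved with IPTG or lactose. No lacI gene is annotated on the plasmid, so repressor would have to come from the host. A strong ribosome binding site from phage T7 gene 10 and an ATG start codon supplied by the backbone direct translation. According to the record, the peptide is fused at its C terminus to a TEV protease cleavage site and a FLAG epitope. The feature table picks up the FLAG portion as a fragment matching 3xFLAG, but annotates neither the nsp11 sequence nor the TEV site. The tag allows immunodetection or affinity capture, and the TEV site permits tag removal. The construct is intended for inducible production of tagged nsp11 in E. coli for studies of SARS-CoV-2 proteins.
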