Features (pLannotate 1.2.2; 8 found; start..end, strand, type, name):
     20..38      +  promoter       T7 promoter: promoter for bacteriophage T7 RNA polymerase
     39..63      +  protein_bind   lac operator: The lac repressor binds to the lac operator to inhibit transcription in E. coli. This inhibition can be relieved by adding lactose or isopropyl-β-D-thiogalactopyranoside (IPTG). lac repressor encoded by lacI
     78..100     +  RBS            RBS: efficient ribosome binding site from bacteriophage T7 gene 10 (Olins and Rangwala, 1989)
    164..187     +  CDS            3xFLAG (fragment): three tandem FLAG® epitope tags, followed by an enterokinase cleavage site
    305..893     +  rep_origin     ori: high-copy-number ColE1/pMB1/pBR322/pUC origin of replication
    901..998     +  promoter       cat promoter: promoter of the E. coli cat gene encoding chloramphenicol acetyltransferase
    999..1655    +  CDS            cat: CAT_ECOLX - Experimental evidence at protein level: Swiss-Prot protein existence level 1. This enzyme is an effector of chloramphenicol resistance in bacteria. From Escherichia coli. This protein is used as a marker in many commonly used cloning vectors, such as pACYC184.
   1729..1763    +  terminator     lambda t0 terminator: minimal transcription terminator from phage lambda (Scholtissek and Grosse, 1987)
>Addgene plasmid #145582 | pGBW-m4046761 | depositor full sequence | sequence record 287759 | Full Sequence
GATCTCGATCCCGCGAAATTAATACGACTCACTATAGGGGAATTGTGAGCGGATAACAATTCCCCTCTAG
AAATAATTTTGTTTAACTTTAAGAAGGAGACTCTTCTATGGCTGATGCACAATCGTTTTTAAACGGGTTT
GCGGAGAACCTGTACTTTCAAAGCGACTACAAGGATGATGATGACAAATAACCGGCTTATCGGTCAGTTT
CACCTGATTTACGTAAAAACCCGCTTCGGCGGGTTTTTGCTTTTGGAGGGGCAGAAAGATGAATGACTGT
CCACGACGCTATACCCAAAAGAAATTGAGATCCTTTTTTTCTGCGCGTAATCTGCTGCTTGCAAACAAAA
AAACCACCGCTACCAGCGGTGGTTTGTTTGCCGGATCAAGAGCTACCAACTCTTTTTCCGAAGGTAACTG
GCTTCAGCAGAGCGCAGATACCAAATACTGTTCTTCTAGTGTAGCCGTAGTTAGGCCACCACTTCAAGAA
CTCTGTAGCACCGCCTACATACCTCGCTCTGCTAATCCTGTTACCAGTGGCTGCTGCCAGTGGCGATAAG
TCGTGTCTTACCGGGTTGGACTCAAGACGATAGTTACCGGATAAGGCGCAGCGGTCGGGCTGAACGGGGG
GTTCGTGCACACAGCCCAGCTTGGAGCGAACGACCTACACCGAACTGAGATACCTACAGCGTGAGCTATG
AGAAAGCGCCACGCTTCCCGAAGGGAGAAAGGCGGACAGGTATCCGGTAAGCGGCAGGGTCGGAACAGGA
GAGCGCACGAGGGAGCTTCCAGGGGGAAACGCCTGGTATCTTTATAGTCCTGTCGGGTTTCGCCACCTCT
GACTTGAGCGTCGATTTTTGTGATGCTCGTCAGGGGGGCGGAGCCTATGGAAATTGATCGGGCACGTAAG
AGGTTCCAACTTTCACCATAATGAAATAAGATCACTACCGGGCGTATTTTTTGAGTTATCGAGATTTTCA
GGAGCTAAGGAAGCTAAAATGGAGAAAAAAATCACTGGATATACCACCGTTGATATATCCCAATGGCATC
GTAAAGAACATTTTGAGGCATTTCAGTCAGTTGCTCAATGTACCTATAACCAGACCGTTCAGCTGGATAT
TACGGCCTTTTTAAAGACCGTAAAGAAAAATAAGCACAAGTTTTATCCGGCCTTTATTCACATTCTTGCC
CGCCTGATGAATGCTCATCCGGAATTTCGTATGGCAATGAAAGACGGTGAGCTGGTGATATGGGATAGTG
TTCACCCTTGTTACACCGTTTTCCATGAGCAAACTGAAACGTTTTCATCGCTCTGGAGTGAATACCACGA
CGATTTCCGGCAGTTTCTACACATATATTCGCAAGATGTGGCGTGTTACGGTGAAAACCTGGCCTATTTC
CCTAAAGGGTTTATTGAGAATATGTTTTTCGTTTCAGCCAATCCCTGGGTGAGTTTCACCAGTTTTGATT
TAAACGTGGCCAATATGGACAACTTCTTCGCCCCCGTTTTCACCATGGGCAAATATTATACGCAAGGCGA
CAAGGTGCTGATGCCGCTGGCGATTCAGGTTCATCATGCCGTTTGTGATGGCTTCCATGTCGGCAGAATG
CTTAATGAATTACAACAGTACTGCGATGAGTGGCAGGGCGGGGCGTAATTTGATATCGAGCTCGCTTGGA
CTCCTGTTGATAGATCCAGTAATGACCTCAGAACTCCATCTGGATTTGTTCAGAACGCTCGGTTGCCGCC
GGGCGTTTTTTATTGGT
